>Addgene plasmid #137055 | pGL2315 | addgene full sequence | sequence record 275821 | Addgene NGS Result
CTTTCCTGCGTTATCCCCTGATTCTGTGGATAACCGTATTACCGCCTTTGAGTGAGCTGATACCGCTCGC
CGCAGCCGAACGACCGAGCGCAGCGAGTCAGTGAGCGAGGAAGCGGAAGAGCGCCCAATACGCAAACCGC
CTCTCCCCGCGCGTTGGCCGATTCATTAATGCAGCTGGCACGACAGGTTTCCCGACTGGAAAGCGGGCAG
TGAGCGCAACGCAATTAATACGCGTACCGCTAGCCAGGAAGAGTTTGTAGAAACGCAAAAAGGCCATCCG
TCAGGATGGCCTTCTGCTTAGTTTGATGCCTGGCAGTTTATGGCGGGCGTCCTGCCCGCCACCCTCCGGG
CCGTTGCTTCACAACGTTCAAATCCGCTCCCGGCGGATTTGTCCTACTCAGGAGAGCGTTCACCGACAAA
CAACAGATAAAACGAAAGGCCCAGTCTTCCGACTGAGCCTTTCGTTTTATTTGATGCCTGGCAGTTCCCT
ACTCTCGCGTTAACGCTAGCATGGATGTTTTCCCAGTCACGACGTTGTAAAACGACGGCCAGTCTTAAGC
TCGGGCCCCAAATAATGATTTTATTTTGACTGATAGTGACCTGTTCGTTGCAACAAATTGATGAGCAATG
CTTTTTTATAATGCCAACTTTGTACAAAAAAGCAGGCTTAGATCATAACTTCGTATAGCATACATTATAC
GAAGTTATAATTGCCCGCTTTCCATTTCGTCACCTTCCGCCTCTCTCTCTCTCTCTCTCACCATCTACGC
GTGCACATCATCAACTGTCTCTTGTCGGTGCTCACCACCCTCAACCACCCCTCACTTTCAAGGCTTCCCG
AACGCACACAAAAGGCGTGAAAACCGCTCGCGTGTGTTGAGCCGTCCACCGTAGCCATATGGAATTCAGT
ACTGGTACCATCGATACTAGTATGGTGAGCAAGGGCGAGGAGCTGTTCACCGGGGTGGTGCCCATCCTGG
TCGAGCTGGACGGCGACGTAAACGGCCACAAGTTCAGCGTGTCCGGCGAGGGCGAGGGCGATGCCACCTA
CGGCAAGCTGACCCTGAAGTTCATCTGCACCACCGGCAAGCTGCCCGTGCCCTGGCCCACCCTCGTGACC
ACCCTGACCTACGGCGTGCAGTGCTTCAGCCGCTACCCCGACCACATGAAGCAGCACGACTTCTTCAAGT
CCGCCATGCCCGAAGGCTACGTCCAGGAGCGCACCATCTTCTTCAAGGACGACGGCAACTACAAGACCCG
CGCCGAGGTGAAGTTCGAGGGCGACACCCTGGTGAACCGCATCGAGCTGAAGGGCATCGACTTCAAGGAG
GACGGCAACATCCTGGGGCACAAGCTGGAGTACAACTACAACAGCCACAACGTCTATATCATGGCCGACA
AGCAGAAGAACGGCATCAAGGTGAACTTCAAGATCCGCCACAACATCGAGGACGGCAGCGTGCAGCTCGC
CGACCACTACCAGCAGAACACCCCCATCGGCGACGGCCCCGTGCTGCTGCCCGACAACCACTACCTGAGC
ACCCAGTCCGCCCTGAGCAAAGACCCCAACGAGAAGCGCGATCACATGGTCCTGCTGGAGTTCGTGACCG
CCGCCGGGATCACTCTCGGCATGGACGAGCTGTACAAGTGATCTAGAATAACTTCGTATAGCATACATTA
TACGAAGTTATGGCTGCAGCGCGTGGATGTCGCGCAGCGCAAGACCCCGTGCGCCTGAAACGTGAAGGGA
GGTCGAGAAGCGTGCCGCATGAGGCCTTAAGGCAGGAAAGTGAAAAGAGCTCGACGCGAGTGCAGCACGC
GCGCATCGACAGGACGGAATAGACACTCAGCCCCTTCCCCTTTCAAAAACTGAATGGACGGACATCGTAA
CGCGCTTCTCTCCCCTCCACTCCCCCTGTCCCTGTCTCCTTGACGTGTGCTGCTCTCGTGAGCGACAGAT
GAAGCGAGGCGTAGAAGGAAAGGGGGGGGGAGCAGGCCTGCACACACACACACACACACACACACACACA
CACACACACACACACACACACACGAAAAGCAAGTTTGAGGCAGACGTGGTTTCACACGATTCCTGTGCAA
GATGCGTGCCTGCGTGACGGGTGTGGCTGTGTATGCATGCGTGAAGGGTTACCGCAACGATGCGCAATGG
ACTCCCCCGCTTTCCATTTCGTCACCTTCCGCCTCTCTCTCTCTCTCTCTCACCATCTACGCGTGCACAT
CATCAACTGTCTCTTGTCGGTGCTCACCACCCTCAACCACCCCTCACTTTCAAGGCTTCCCGAACGCACA
CAAAAGGCGTGAAAACCGCTCGCGGTGTGTTGAGCCGTCCACCGTGCCCTCCCCCTGTCCCCGGGGGATC
CACTAGACGACCTTCCATGACCGAGTACAAGCCCACGGTGCGCCTCGCCACCCGCGACGACGTCCCCCGG
GCCGTACGCACCCTCGCCGCCGCGTTCGCCGACTACCCCGCCACGCGCCACACCGTCGACCCGGACCGCC
ACATCGAGCGGGTCACCGAGCTGCAAGAACTCTTCCTCACGCGCGTCGGGCTCGACATCGGCAAGGTGTG
GGTCGCGGACGACGGCGCCGCGGTGGCGGTCTGGACCACGCCGGAGAGCGTCGAAGCGGGGGCGGTGTTC
GCCGAGATCGGCCCGCGCATGGCCGAGTTGAGCGGTTCCCGGCTGGCCGCGCAGCAACAGATGGAAGGCC
TCCTGGCGCCGCACCGGCCCAAGGAGCCCGCGTGGTTCCTGGCCACCGTCGGCGTCTCGCCCGACCACCA
GGGCAAGGGTCTGGGCAGCGCCGTCGTGCTCCCCGGAGTGGAGGCGGCCGAGCGCGCCGGGGTGCCCGCC
TTCCTGGAGACCTCCGCGCCCCGCAACCTCCCCTTCTACGAGCGGCTCGGCTTCACCGTCACCGCCGACG
TCGAGGTGCCCGAAGGACCGCGCACCTGGTGCATGACCCGCAAGCCCGGTGCCTAGGCTAGCGCTCTCGA
GAATTGCCCGCTTTCCATTTCGTCACCTTCCGCCTCTCTCTCTCTCTCTCTCACCATCTACGCGTGCACA
TCATCAACTGTCTCTTGTCGGTGCTCACCACCCTCAACCACCCCTCACTTTCAAGGCTTCCCGAACGCAC
ACAAAAGGCGTGAAAACCGCTCGCGGTGTGTTGAGCCGTCCACCGTAGCTGATCCTATCTATCTCCCCCG
CTTATACACCATGGGAAGCTCTTGCACGAAGGACTCCGCAAAGGAGCCCCAGAAAAGTGCGGATGGATCT
ATGGAGGATCCAATGGTTAGTAAAGGAGAAGAAAATAACATGGCAATCATTAAGGAGTTCATGAGATTCA
AAGTTCACATGGAAGGTTCTGTAAATGGACATGAATTTGAAATAGAAGGTGAAGGAGAAGGAAGGCCTTA
TGAAGGAACCCAAACCGCGAAGCTAAAAGTTACTAAGGGTGGCCCATTACCATTTGCATGGGATATCCTT
AGCCCTCAATTCATGTATGGGTCAAAGGCTTATGTCAAGCACCCCGCCGACATTCCAGACTATCTAAAGT
TATCTTTTCCCGAAGGGTTTAAGTGGGAGCGTGTGATGAACTTCGAAGACGGTGGCGTGGTAACAGTGAC
TCAGGATTCGTCCCTGCAAGATGGTGAATTTATCTACAAAGTCAAATTAAGAGGAACTAACTTTCCATCT
GGCGGCCCGGTTATGCAAAAAAAGACAATGGGCTGGGAGGCCTCCTCAGAACGAATGTACCCTGAAGATG
GTGCCTTGAAGGGTGAGATTAAACAAAGATTGAAATTGAAAGATGGTGGACATTATGACGCTGAGGTTAA
AACGACATACAAAGCTAAGAAACCTGTCCAGCTCCCAGGTGCTTACAATGTAAATATAAAACTTGATATT
ACATCACATAATGAAGATTATACGATAGTTGAACAATACGAAAGGGCTGAGGGGAGACATAGTACTGGTG
GCATGGATGAACTATACAAACATCATCATCATCATCATTGAGGATCCCGCGGCCGCTAGATGTGTGCCCT
TGTGTGCGTGTGTGTTTGGTGGTTTGCAGCGATGCCCGGCGCGTGTGGGCACCTCCTTGGGTGCGCGCCC
GCCGTGGCAGCTGCGCGTGCGTGCGAGATGTGAGGCAGAGGAAGAGGAAGGCGATGCGGGCGACAGCGCA
GCGAGGTGCGGCGGAGCGTAGGGGGGAAATGGACGAGCAGGCGCGCTGTGAATCGGAGCTGCGGCACCAC
CCAAGTCGTGGTGCCCCGCGAATGGCTGTTCTGCCCGCCCTCGCTTCACGCCTCCCCCTCCCCTCGCGTG
CCCTCGCGTGGCCTCCCTTGTTATCCCTCTCTCTCGCACGCACACGCACACGCGTATACGCGAGCCCGCT
ATTCTGCCTTCGTCTGGCTCTTTGTATTTTGCTTGCTTCTTCAGCACACTTGTGTGCTGTGCGTTCAGCG
ATATCTTCCACTACTTTGTTTTCTCCTCCCCCTCGGGAGGTGCTTCGCTTGTGCTTTGACGGTGGTGCGT
GGCTGCTGGGTTATGTGCCGGGCGCCCATGGAACCCAGCTTTCTTGTACAAAGTTGGCATTATAAGAAAG
CATTGCTTATCAATTTGTTGCAACGAACAGGTCACTATCAGTCAAAATAAAATCATTATTTGCCATCCAG
CTGATATCCCCTATAGTGAGTCGTATTACATGGTCATAGCTGTTTCCTGGCAGCTCTGGCCCGTGTCTCA
AAATCTCTGATGTTACATTGCACAAGATAAAAATATATCATCATGAACAATAAAACTGTCTGCTTACATA
AACAGTAATACAAGGGGTGTTATGAGCCATATTCAACGGGAAACGTCGAGGCCGCGATTAAATTCCAACA
TGGATGCTGATTTATATGGGTATAAATGGGCTCGCGATAATGTCGGGCAATCAGGTGCGACAATCTATCG
CTTGTATGGGAAGCCCGATGCGCCAGAGTTGTTTCTGAAACATGGCAAAGGTAGCGTTGCCAATGATGTT
ACAGATGAGATGGTCAGACTAAACTGGCTGACGGAATTTATGCCTCTTCCGACCATCAAGCATTTTATCC
GTACTCCTGATGATGCATGGTTACTCACCACTGCGATCCCCGGAAAAACAGCATTCCAGGTATTAGAAGA
ATATCCTGATTCAGGTGAAAATATTGTTGATGCGCTGGCAGTGTTCCTGCGCCGGTTGCATTCGATTCCT
GTTTGTAATTGTCCTTTTAACAGCGATCGCGTATTTCGTCTCGCTCAGGCGCAATCACGAATGAATAACG
GTTTGGTTGATGCGAGTGATTTTGATGACGAGCGTAATGGCTGGCCTGTTGAACAAGTCTGGAAAGAAAT
GCATAAACTTTTGCCATTCTCACCGGATTCAGTCGTCACTCATGGTGATTTCTCACTTGATAACCTTATT
TTTGACGAGGGGAAATTAATAGGTTGTATTGATGTTGGACGAGTCGGAATCGCAGACCGATACCAGGATC
TTGCCATCCTATGGAACTGCCTCGGTGAGTTTTCTCCTTCATTACAGAAACGGCTTTTTCAAAAATATGG
TATTGATAATCCTGATATGAATAAATTGCAGTTTCATTTGATGCTCGATGAGTTTTTCTAATCAGAATTG
GTTAATTGGTTGTAACACTGGCAGAGCATTACGCTGACTTGACGGGACGGCGCAAGCTCATGACCAAAAT
CCCTTAACGTGAGTTACGCGTCGTTCCACTGAGCGTCAGACCCCGTAGAAAAGATCAAAGGATCTTCTTG
AGATCCTTTTTTTCTGCGCGTAATCTGCTGCTTGCAAACAAAAAAACCACCGCTACCAGCGGTGGTTTGT
TTGCCGGATCAAGAGCTACCAACTCTTTTTCCGAAGGTAACTGGCTTCAGCAGAGCGCAGATACCAAATA
CTGTTCTTCTAGTGTAGCCGTAGTTAGGCCACCACTTCAAGAACTCTGTAGCACCGCCTACATACCTCGC
TCTGCTAATCCTGTTACCAGTGGCTGCTGCCAGTGGCGATAAGTCGTGTCTTACCGGGTTGGACTCAAGA
CGATAGTTACCGGATAAGGCGCAGCGGTCGGGCTGAACGGGGGGTTCGTGCACACAGCCCAGCTTGGAGC
GAACGACCTACACCGAACTGAGATACCTACAGCGTGAGCTATGAGAAAGCGCCACGCTTCCCGAAGGGAG
AAAGGCGGACAGGTATCCGGTAAGCGGCAGGGTCGGAACAGGAGAGCGCACGAGGGAGCTTCCAGGGGGA
AACGCCTGGTATCTTTATAGTCCTGTCGGGTTTCGCCACCTCTGACTTGAGCGTCGATTTTTGTGATGCT
CGTCAGGGGGGCGGAGCCTATGGAAAAACGCCAGCAACGCGGCCTTTTTACGGTTCCTGGCCTTTTGCTG
GCCTTTTGCTCACATGTT
Features (pLannotate 1.2.2; 16 found; start..end, strand, type, name):
    121..213     +  CDS            lacI (fragment): lac repressor; lacI; The lac repressor binds to the lac operator to inhibit transcription in E. coli. This inhibition can be relieved by adding lactose or isopropyl-β-D-thiogalactopyranoside (IPTG).
    268..295     -  terminator     rrnB T2 terminator: transcription terminator T2 from the E. coli rrnB gene
    427..470     +  terminator     rrnB T1 terminator: Escherichia coli rrnB; transcription terminator T1 from the E. coli rrnB gene
    517..553     -  CDS            lacZα (fragment): LacZα fragment of β-galactosidase; lacZ fragment
    569..668     +  protein_bind   attL1: mutant version of attL; recombination site for the Gateway® LR reaction LR Clonase™
    675..708     +  protein_bind   loxP: Cre-mediated recombination occurs in the 8-bp core sequence (GCATACAT). Cre recombinase
    932..1648    +  CDS            EGFP: EGFP is a basic (constitutively fluorescent) green fluorescent protein published in 1996, derived from Aequorea victoria. It is reported to be a rapidly-maturing weak dimer with moderate acid sensitivity.
   1658..1691    +  protein_bind   loxP: Cre-mediated recombination occurs in the 8-bp core sequence (GCATACAT). Cre recombinase
   2370..2386    -  misc_feature   MCS (fragment): pBluescript multiple cloning site
   2397..2994    +  CDS            PuroR (fragment): puromycin N-acetyltransferase; pac from Streptomyces alboniger; confers resistance to puromycin
   3303..4010    +  CDS            mCherry: mCherry is a basic (constitutively fluorescent) red fluorescent protein published in 2004, derived from Discosoma sp.. It is reported to be a very rapidly-maturing monomer with low acid sensitivity.
   4011..4028    +  CDS            capTEV™ (fragment): composite tag for in vivo biotinylation, TEV protease cleavage, and 6xHis tagging
   4583..4682    -  protein_bind   attL2: mutant version of attL; recombination site for the Gateway® LR reaction LR Clonase™
   4700..4718    -  promoter       T7 promoter: promoter for bacteriophage T7 RNA polymerase
   4852..5661    +  CDS            KanR: aminoglycoside phosphotransferase; aph(3')-Ia; confers resistance to kanamycin in bacteria or G418 (Geneticin®) in eukaryotes
   5808..6396    +  rep_origin     ori: high-copy-number ColE1/pMB1/pBR322/pUC origin of replication
