[The description below was written by a language model from this plasmid's Addgene catalogue record and pLannotate feature annotations shown in this document.]
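Description:
pGL2315 is an empty-backbone Gateway entry-type plasmid built on a pDONR221-derived "GOI flox" backbone, designed for making floxed gene expression cassettes in Leishmania. It is maintained in E. coli as a high-copy plasmid through a ColE1/pUC-type origin and selected with kanamycin via an aminoglycoside phosphotransferase gene. Remnants typical of the pDONR backbone are also annotated, including the rrnB T1 and T2 terminators, a T7 promoter, and short lacI and lacZα fragments.

The functional payload lies between attL1 and attL2, so the whole cassette can be moved into a compatible destination vector by an LR recombination reaction. Directly after attL1 sits a loxP site, followed by a gap ahead of an EGFP coding sequence and then a second loxP site in the same orientation. A gene of interest placed upstream of EGFP would therefore be expressed as a C-terminal GFP fusion, and the fused gene would be excised by Cre-mediated recombination. No gene of interest is present in this version. Downstream of the floxed region the annotation shows a puromycin N-acetyltransferase gene, the selectable marker for the parasite, followed by an mCherry coding sequence with a short tag-derived fragment that likely represents a His tag. The record does not explain the role of mCherry, and no Leishmania promoters or processing regions are annotated, although unannotated stretches separate the coding sequences.

According to the associated publication title, the plasmid belongs to a DiCre-based system for inducible disruption of Leishmania genes, in which a floxed, tagged copy of a gene is removed on induced recombinase activity.
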