Addgene plasmid #137055: pGL2315
Purpose: (Empty Backbone) loxP (empty) expression cassette: c-terminal GFP
Depositing lab: Jeremy Mottram. Depositing organization: University of York. Publication: DiCre-Based Inducible Disruption of Leishmania Genes. Duncan SM, Myburgh E, Alves-Ferreira EV, Mottram JC. Methods Mol Biol. 2019;1971:211-224. doi: 10.1007/978-1-4939-9210-2_10. PubMed 30980305.
Backbone
  Vector backbone: GOI flox pDONR221
  Vector type: Leishmania floxed gene expression
  Selectable markers: Puromycin
  Tag / fusion protein: GFP (C terminal on backbone)
Growth in bacteria
  Bacterial resistance: Kanamycin, 50 μg/mL
  Growth temperature: 37°C
  Growth strain: NEB Stable
  Copy number: High Copy
Terms and licenses: Academic/Nonprofit Terms; Industry Terms: Not Available to Industry
How to cite: pGL2315 was a gift from Jeremy Mottram (Addgene plasmid # 137055 ; http://n2t.net/addgene:137055 ; RRID:Addgene_137055)
